>Addgene plasmid #23268 | PLK3 1-334 T219D-pEGFP | addgene partial sequence | sequence record 29131 | 23268 with EGFP-N
GCTCCTCGCCCTTGCTCACCATGGTGGCGATGGATCCGCAGCTGCTGATAGGGAGTCGATCGGGGGTGTA
GCCCTTGGTAAAGAAGTCATGGCGCAGGATCTGGTCAATAGAGGGGCGGTCTCGGGGTGAGGCCCGAAGG
ATGGCGGCCAGGAGCTGCCGGGCAGGCAGTGAGAGGCTGGCAGGCAGCGTGTAGTGAACCTGCTTGATGC
AGCGGTACGTCTCCTTCAGGTCAGCCGTCTCAAAGGGAGGGCTCCCGCAGAGCAGCGTGTACATGACACA
GCCCAGTGACCATACATCCGCCTCAGGGCCGTGGCCCTGTCTCAGCAGCACTTCTGGAGCCACATAGTTG
GGGGTGCCACATATGTCCTTCTTCCTCTGCTCCGGAGGCTCCAACCGGGCTGCCAGCCCAAAATCCCCCA
CCTTCAGTTCCATGTTCTCAGTGATGAAAAAATTTCCCAACTTGAGGTCCCGGTGCAAGATGCCGCGCTG
GTGCAAGTACTTGAGGCCAGAAAGGATCTGCCGCAGGTAGTAGCGCACTTCTGGCTCCAACAGGGTGTGC
CGGGCCTTCCAGATGTGGGCCAGGGACTTTCGGCTGCAGAGCTCCAAGAAAATGTAGATGTTGTCAGCGT
CCTCAAAGTGGTGCGAAAAACGCACGATGTGGCGGTGCTGCAGGTCTCGGTGCAGCTCAATCTCATTTAG
GATCTTCTCGCGCTGATGCGGCTTGGCGACGCGGCTCTGCGGGATGACTTTGACAGCGTAGGCGCTGCCA
GTCTCTGTGTCAGTGGCCTCGTAGCAGCGGGCGAAGCCCCCCTTGCCC
