[The description below was written by a language model from this plasmid's Addgene catalogue record.]
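Description:
PLK3 1-334 T219D-pEGFP is a mammalian expression plasmid built on the Clontech pEGFP-N3 backbone (about 4.7 kb without insert). It carries a fragment of human Polo-like kinase 3 (PLK3, also known as CNK, FNK or PRK) fused at its C terminus to the EGFP encoded by the backbone. The plasmid is propagated in E. coli under kanamycin selection. The same vector provides a neomycin resistance marker, so transfected mammalian cells can be selected with G418. The record does not name the promoter explicitly, but the listed CMV forward sequencing primer fits the CMV immediate-early promoter that normally drives expression in pEGFP-N vectors. No feature table is supplied, so origins of replication and polyadenylation signals cannot be confirmed from the record.

The insert is described as amino acids 1-334 of PLK3 carrying a T219D substitution. This is an N-terminal portion of the protein that, in Polo-like kinases, generally contains the kinase domain and lacks the C-terminal polo-box region. Replacing a threonine with aspartate is a common way to mimic phosphorylation, often to produce a constitutively active kinase, although the record does not state this purpose. The recorded insert size of 1938 bp is larger than a 334-residue fragment would need (roughly 1 kb) and is closer to full-length PLK3, so this figure may not reflect the truncated insert.

The EGFP fusion allows the expressed fragment to be seen by fluorescence and detected in transfected cells. The associated publication concerns PLK3 as a tumour suppressor and negative regulator of HIF-1 alpha under hypoxia, which suggests the construct was used to study PLK3 kinase function in that setting.
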