Addgene plasmid #23268: PLK3 1-334 T219D-pEGFP
Depositing lab: Wei Dai. Depositing organization: NYU Grossman School of Medicine. Publication: Polo-like kinase 3 functions as a tumor suppressor and is a negative regulator of hypoxia-inducible factor-1 alpha under hypoxic conditions. Yang Y, Bai J, Shen R, Brown SA, Komissarova E, Huang Y, Jiang N, Alberts GF, Costa M, Lu L, Winkles JA, Dai W. Cancer Res. 2008 Jun 1. 68(11):4077-85. 10.1158/0008-5472.CAN-07-6182 PubMed 18519666.
Backbone
  Vector backbone: pEGFP-N3
  Backbone manufacturer: Clontech
  Backbone size w/o insert (bp): 4700
  Vector type: Mammalian Expression
  Selectable markers: Neomycin (select with G418)
Growth in bacteria
  Bacterial resistance: Kanamycin, 50 μg/mL
  Growth temperature: 37°C
  Growth strain: DH5alpha
  Copy number: Unknown
Gene/Insert
  Gene/Insert name: PLK3 (alt names: CNK; FNK; PRK)
  Species: H. sapiens (human)
  Insert size (bp): 1938
  Mutation: aa 1-334 T219D
  Entrez Gene: PLK3 (a.k.a. CNK, FNK, PLK-3, PRK)
  Tag / fusion protein: pEGFP (C terminal on backbone)
  Cloning method: Restriction Enzyme
  Sequencing primers: 5′ CMV-F; 3′ EGFP-N
Terms and licenses: Academic/Nonprofit Terms; Industry Terms: Not Available to Industry
How to cite: PLK3 1-334 T219D-pEGFP was a gift from Wei Dai (Addgene plasmid # 23268 ; http://n2t.net/addgene:23268 ; RRID:Addgene_23268)
